>Addgene plasmid #69046 | pIRIGF-IKZF3 | addgene full sequence | sequence record 195077 | Addgene NGS Result
CCGGTATGTAATCCGCCCCTCTCCCTCCCCCCCCCCTAACGTTACTGGCCGAAGCCGCTTGGAATAAGGC
CGGTGTGCGTTTGTCTATATGTTATTTTCCACCATATTGCCGTCTTTTGGCAATGTGAGGGCCCGGAAAC
CTGGCCCTGTCTTCTTGACGAGCATTCCTAGGGGTCTTTCCCCTCTCGCCAAAGGAATGCAAGGTCTGTT
GAATGTCGTGAAGGAAGCAGTTCCTCTGGAAGCTTCTTGAAGACAAACAACGTCTGTAGCGACCCTTTGC
AGGCAGCGGAACCCCCCACCTGGCGACAGGTGCCTCTGCGGCCAAAAGCCACGTGTATAAGATACACCTG
CAAAGGCGGCACAACCCCAGTGCCACGTTGTGAGTTGGATAGTTGTGGAAAGAGTCAAATGGCTCTCCTC
AAGCGTATTCAACAAGGGGCTGAAGGATGCCCAGAAGGTACCCCATTGTATGGGATCTGATCTGGGGCCT
CGGTACACATGCTTTACATGTGTTTAGTCGAGGTTAAAAAAACGTCTAGGCCCCCCGAACCACGGGGACG
TGGTTTTCCTTTGAAAAACACGATGATAATATGGCCACAACCATGACTTCGAAAGTTTATGATCCAGAAC
AAAGGAAACGGATGATAACTGGTCCGCAGTGGTGGGCCAGATGTAAACAAATGAATGTTCTTGATTCATT
TATTAATTATTATGATTCAGAAAAACATGCAGAAAATGCTGTTATTTTTTTACATGGTAACGCGGCCTCT
TCTTATTTATGGCGACATGTTGTGCCACATATTGAGCCAGTAGCGCGGTGTATTATACCAGACCTTATTG
GTATGGGCAAATCAGGCAAATCTGGTAATGGTTCTTATAGGTTACTTGATCATTACAAATATCTTACTGC
ATGGTTTGAACTTCTTAATTTACCAAAGAAGATCATTTTTGTCGGCCATGATTGGGGTGCTTGTTTGGCA
TTTCATTATAGCTATGAGCATCAAGATAAGATCAAAGCAATAGTTCACGCTGAAAGTGTAGTAGATGTGA
TTGAATCATGGGATGAATGGCCTGATATTGAAGAAGATATTGCGTTGATCAAATCTGAAGAAGGAGAAAA
AATGGTTTTGGAGAATAACTTCTTCGTGGAAACCATGTTGCCATCAAAAATCATGAGAAAGTTAGAACCA
GAAGAATTTGCAGCATATCTTGAACCATTCAAAGAGAAAGGTGAAGTTCGTCGTCCAACATTATCATGGC
CTCGTGAAATCCCGTTAGTAAAAGGTGGTAAACCTGACGTTGTACAAATTGTTAGGAATTATAATGCTTA
TCTACGTGCAAGTGATGATTTACCAAAAATGTTTATTGAATCGGACCCAGGATTCTTTTCCAATGCTATT
GTTGAAGGTGCCAAGAAGTTTCCTAATACTGAATTTGTCAAAGTAAAAGGTCTTCATTTTTCGCAAGAAG
ATGCACCTGATGAAATGGGAAAATATATCAAATCGTTCGTTGAGCGAGTTCTCAAAAATGAACAATGACT
CGAGGTTTAAACTATAGAGTACGAGCCATGATAACTGCAGGTCGAGCATGCATCTAGGGCGGCCAATTCC
GCCCCTCTCCCCCCCCCCCTCTCCCTCCCCCCCCCCTAACGTTACTGGCCGAAGCCGCTTGGAATAAGGC
CGGTGTGCGTTTGTCTATATGTTATTTTCCACCATATTGCCGTCTTTTGGCAATGTGAGGGCCCGGAAAC
CTGGCCCTGTCTTCTTGACGAGCATTCCTAGGGGTCTTTCCCCTCTCGCCAAAGGAATGCAAGGTCTGTT
GAATGTCGTGAAGGAAGCAGTTCCTCTGGAAGCTTCTTGAAGACAAACAACGTCTGTAGCGACCCTTTGC
AGGCAGCGGAACCCCCCACCTGGCGACAGGTGCCTCTGCGGCCAAAAGCCACGTGTATAAGATACACCTG
CAAAGGCGGCACAACCCCAGTGCCACGTTGTGAGTTGGATAGTTGTGGAAAGAGTCAAATGGCTCTCCTC
AAGCGTATTCAACAAGGGGCTGAAGGATGCCCAGAAGGTACCCCATTGTATGGGATCTGATCTGGGGCCT
CGGTGCACATGCTTTACATGTGTTTAGTCGAGGTTAAAAAAACGTCTAGGCCCCCCGAACCACGGGGACG
TGGTTTTCCTTTGAAAAACACGATGATAAGCTTGCCACAACCCACAAGGAGACGACCTTCCACAAGTTTG
TACAAAAAAGTTGGCATGGAAGATATACAAACAAATGCGGAACTGAAAAGCACTCAGGAGCAGTCTGTGC
CCGCAGAAAGTGCAGCGGTTTTGAATGACTACAGTTTAACCAAATCTCATGAAATGGAAAATGTGGACAG
TGGAGAAGGCCCAGCCAATGAAGATGAAGACATAGGAGATGATTCAATGAAAGTGAAAGATGAATACAGT
GAAAGAGATGAGAATGTTTTAAAGTCAGAACCCATGGGAAATGCAGAAGAGCCTGAAATCCCTTACAGCT
ATTCAAGAGAATATAATGAATATGAAAACATTAAGTTGGAGAGACATGTTGTCTCATTCGATAGTAGCAG
GCCAACCAGTGGAAAGATGAACTGCGATGTGTGTGGATTATCCTGCATCAGCTTCAATGTCTTAATGGTT
CATAAGCGAAGCCATACTGGTGAACGCCCATTCCAGTGTAATCAGTGTGGGGCATCTTTTACTCAGAAAG
GTAACCTCCTCCGCCACATTAAACTGCACACAGGGGAAAAACCTTTTAAGTGTCACCTCTGCAACTATGC
ATGCCAAAGAAGAGATGCGCTCACGGGGCATCTTAGGACACATTCTGTGGAGAAACCCTACAAATGTGAG
TTTTGTGGAAGGAGTTACAAGCAGAGAAGTTCCCTTGAGGAGCACAAGGAGCGCTGCCGTACATTTCTTC
AGAGCACTGACCCAGGGGACACTGCAAGTGCGGAGGCAAGACACATCAAAGCAGAGATGGGAAGTGAAAG
AGCTCTCGTACTGGACAGATTAGCAAGCAATGTGGCAAAACGAAAAAGCTCAATGCCTCAGAAATTCATT
GGTGAGAAGCGCCACTGCTTTGATGTCAACTATAATTCAAGTTACATGTATGAGAAAGAGAGTGAGCTCA
TACAGACCCGCATGATGGACCAAGCCATCAATAACGCCATCAGCTATCTTGGCGCCGAAGCCCTGCGCCC
CTTGGTCCAGACACCGCCTGCTCCCACCTCGGAGATGGTTCCAGTTATCAGCAGCATGTATCCCATAGCC
CTCACCCGGGCTGAGATGTCAAACGGTGCCCCTCAAGAGCTGGAAAAGAAAAGCATCCACCTTCCAGAGA
AGAGCGTGCCTTCTGAGAGAGGCCTCTCTCCCAACAATAGTGGCCACGACTCCACGGACACTGACAGCAA
CCATGAAGAACGCCAGAATCACATCTATCAGCAAAATCACATGGTCCTGTCTCGGGCCCGCAATGGGATG
CCACTTCTGAAGGAGGTTCCCCGCTCTTACGAACTCCTCAAGCCCCCGCCCATCTGCCCAAGAGACTCCG
TCAAAGTGATCAACAAGGAAGGGGAGGTGATGGATGTGTATCGGTGTGACCACTGCCGCGTCCTCTTCCT
GGACTATGTGATGTTCACGATTCACATGGGCTGCCACGGCTTCCGTGACCCTTTCGAGTGTAACATGTGT
GGATATCGAAGCCATGATCGGTATGAGTTCTCGTCTCACATAGCCAGAGGAGAACACAGAGCCCTGCTGA
AGTGCCCAACTTTCTTGTACAAAGTGGTGGGTGGAGGCGGTTCAGGTGGCGGAGGAAGCGGAGGCGGTGG
AAGTATGGAAGACGCCAAAAACATAAAGAAAGGCCCGGCGCCATTCTATCCGCTGGAAGATGGAACCGCT
GGAGAGCAACTGCATAAGGCTATGAAGAGATACGCCCTGGTTCCTGGAACAATTGCTTTTACAGATGCAC
ATATCGAGGTGGACATCACTTACGCTGAGTACTTCGAAATGTCCGTTCGGTTGGCAGAAGCTATGAAACG
ATATGGGCTGAATACAAATCACAGAATCGTCGTATGCAGTGAAAACTCTCTTCAATTCTTTATGCCGGTG
TTGGGCGCGTTATTTATCGGAGTTGCAGTTGCGCCCGCGAACGACATTTATAATGAACGTGAATTGCTCA
ACAGTATGGGCATTTCGCAGCCTACCGTGGTGTTCGTTTCCAAAAAGGGGTTGCAAAAAATTTTGAACGT
GCAAAAAAAGCTCCCAATCATCCAAAAAATTATTATCATGGATTCTAAAACGGATTACCAGGGATTTCAG
TCGATGTACACGTTCGTCACATCTCATCTACCTCCCGGTTTTAATGAATACGATTTTGTGCCAGAGTCCT
TCGATAGGGACAAGACAATTGCACTGATCATGAACTCCTCTGGATCTACTGGTCTGCCTAAAGGTGTCGC
TCTGCCTCATAGAACTGCCTGCGTGAGATTCTCGCATGCCAGAGATCCTATTTTTGGCAATCAAATCATT
CCGGATACTGCGATTTTAAGTGTTGTTCCATTCCATCACGGTTTTGGAATGTTTACTACACTCGGATATT
TGATATGTGGATTTCGAGTCGTCTTAATGTATAGATTTGAAGAAGAGCTGTTTCTGAGGAGCCTTCAGGA
TTACAAGATTCAAAGTGCGCTGCTGGTGCCAACCCTATTCTCCTTCTTCGCCAAAAGCACTCTGATTGAC
AAATACGATTTATCTAATTTACACGAAATTGCTTCTGGTGGCGCTCCCCTCTCTAAGGAAGTCGGGGAAG
CGGTTGCCAAGAGGTTCCATCTGCCAGGTATCAGGCAAGGATATGGGCTCACTGAGACTACATCAGCTAT
TCTGATTACACCCGAGGGGGATGATAAACCGGGCGCGGTCGGTAAAGTTGTTCCATTTTTTGAAGCGAAG
GTTGTGGATCTGGATACCGGGAAAACGCTGGGCGTTAATCAAAGAGGCGAACTGTGTGTGAGAGGTCCTA
TGATTATGTCCGGTTATGTAAACAATCCGGAAGCGACCAACGCCTTGATTGACAAGGATGGATGGCTACA
TTCTGGAGACATAGCTTACTGGGACGAAGACGAACACTTCTTCATCGTTGACCGCCTGAAGTCTCTGATT
AAGTACAAAGGCTATCAGGTGGCTCCCGCTGAATTGGAATCCATCTTGCTCCAACACCCCAACATCTTCG
ACGCAGGTGTCGCAGGTCTTCCCGACGATGACGCCGGTGAACTTCCCGCCGCCGTTGTTGTTTTGGAGCA
CGGAAAGACGATGACGGAAAAAGAGATCGTGGATTACGTCGCCAGTCAAGTAACAACCGCGAAAAAGTTG
CGCGGAGGAGTTGTGTTTGTGGACGAAGTACCGAAAGGTCTTACCGGAAAACTCGACGCAAGAAAAATCA
GAGAGATCCTCATAAAGGCCAAGAAGGGCGGAAAGATCGCCGTGTAAGACTGTGCCTTCTAGTTGCCAGC
CATCTGTTGTTTGCCCCTCCCCCGTGCCTTCCTTGACCCTGGAAGGTGCCACTCCCACTGTCCTTTCCTA
ATAAAATGAGGAAATTGCATCGCATTGTCTGAGTAGGTGTCATTCTATTCTGGGGGGTGGGGTGGGGCAG
GACAGCAAGGGGGAGGATTGGGAAGACAATAGCAGGCATGCTGGGGATGCGGTGGGCTCTATGGCTTCTG
AGGCGGAAAGAACCAGCTGGGGCTCTAGGGGGTATCCCC
[124 nt withheld, positions 5780-5903]
C
[91 nt withheld, positions 5905-5995]
AGGGTGATGGTTCACGTACCTAGAAGTTCCTATTCCGAAGTTCCTATTCTCTAGAGCGGCCGCTTCGAGC
AGACATGATAAGATACATTGATGAGTTTGGACAAACCACAACTAGAATGCAGTGAAAAAAATGCTTTATT
TGTGAAATTTGTGATGCTATTGCTTTATTTGTAACCATTATAAGCTGCAATAAACAAGTTAACAACAACA
ATTGCATTCATTTTATGTTTCAGGTTCAGGGGGAGGTGTGGGAGGTTTTTTAAAGCAAGTAAAACCTCTA
CAAATGTGGTAAAATCGATAAGGATCCAGGTGGCACTTTTCGGGGAAATGTGCGCGGAACCCCTATTTGT
TTATTTTTCTAAATACATTCAAATATGTATCCGCTCATGAGACAATAACCCTGATAAATGCTTCAATAAT
ATTGAAAAAGGAAGAGTATGAGTATTCAACATTTCCGTGTCGCCCTTATTCCCTTTTTTGCGGCATTTTG
CCTTCCTGTTTTTGCTCACCCAGAAACGCTGGTGAAAGTAAAAGATGCTGAAGATCAGTTGGGTGCACGA
GTGGGTTACATCGAACTGGATCTCAACAGCGGTAAGATCCTTGAGAGTTTTCGCCCCGAAGAACGTTTTC
CAATGATGAGCACTTTTAAAGTTCTGCTATGTGGCGCGGTATTATCCCGTATTGACGCCGGGCAAGAGCA
ACTCGGTCGCCGCATACACTATTCTCAGAATGACTTGGTTGAGTACTCACCAGTCACAGAAAAGCATCTT
ACGGATGGCATGACAGTAAGAGAATTATGCAGTGCTGCCATAACCATGAGTGATAACACTGCGGCCAACT
TACTTCTGACAACGATCGGAGGACCGAAGGAGCTAACCGCTTTTTTGCACAACATGGGGGATCATGTAAC
TCGCCTTGATCGTTGGGAACCGGAGCTGAATGAAGCCATACCAAACGACGAGCGTGACACCACGATGCCT
GTAGCAATGGCAACAACGTTGCGCAAACTATTAACTGGCGAACTACTTACTCTAGCTTCCCGGCAACAAT
TAATAGACTGGATGGAGGCGGATAAAGTTGCAGGACCACTTCTGCGCTCGGCCCTTCCGGCTGGCTGGTT
TATTGCTGATAAATCTGGAGCCGGTGAGCGTGGGTCTCGCGGTATCATTGCAGCACTGGGGCCAGATGGT
AAGCCCTCCCGTATCGTAGTTATCTACACGACGGGGAGTCAGGCAACTATGGATGAACGAAATAGACAGA
TCGCTGAGATAGGTGCCTCACTGATTAAGCATTGGTAACTGTCAGACCAAGTTTACTCATATATACTTTA
GATTGATTTAAAACTTCATTTTTAATTTAAAAGGATCTAGGTGAAGATCCTTTTTGATAATCTCATGACC
AAAATCCCTTAACGTGAGTTTTCGTTCCACTGAGCGTCAGACCCCGTAGAAAAGATCAAAGGATCTTCTT
GAGATCCTTTTTTTCTGCGCGTAATCTGCTGCTTGCAAACAAAAAAACCACCGCTACCAGCGGTGGTTTG
TTTGCCGGATCAAGAGCTACCAACTCTTTTTCCGAAGGTAACTGGCTTCAGCAGAGCGCAGATACCAAAT
ACTGTTCTTCTAGTGTAGCCGTAGTTAGGCCACCACTTCAAGAACTCTGTAGCACCGCCTACATACCTCG
CTCTGCTAATCCTGTTACCAGTGGCTGCTGCCAGTGGCGATAAGTCGTGTCTTACCGGGTTGGACTCAAG
ACGATAGTTACCGGATAAGGCGCAGCGGTCGGGCTGAACGGGGGGTTCGTGCACACAGCCCAGCTTGGAG
CGAACGACCTACACCGAACTGAGATACCTACAGCGTGAGCTATGAGAAAGCGCCACGCTTCCCGAAGGGA
GAAAGGCGGACAGGTATCCGGTAAGCGGCAGGGTCGGAACAGGAGAGCGCACGAGGGAGCTTCCAGGGGG
AAACGCCTGGTATCTTTATAGTCCTGTCGGGTTTCGCCACCTCTGACTTGAGCGTCGATTTTTGTGATGC
TCGTCAGGGGGGCGGAGCCTATGGAAAAACGCCAGCAACGCGGCCTTTTTACGGTTCCTGGCCTTTTGCT
GGCCTTTTGCTCACATGGCTCGACAGATCTCCCGATCCCCTATGGTGCACTCTCAGTACAATCTGCTCTG
ATGCCGCATAGTTAAGCCAGTATCTGCTCCCTGCTTGTGTGTTGGAGGTCGCTGAGTAGTGCGCGAGCAA
AATTTAAGCTACAACAAGGCAAGGCTTGACCGACAATTGCATGAAGAATCTGCTTAGGGTTAGGCGTTTT
GCGCTGCTTCGCGATGTACGGGCCAGATATACGCGTTGACATTGATTATTGACTAGTTATTAATAGTAAT
CAATTACGGGGTCATTAGTTCATAGCCCATATATGGAGTTCCGCGTTACATAACTTACGGTAAATGGCCC
GCCTGGCTGACCGCCCAACGACCCCCGCCCATTGACGTCAATAATGACGTATGTTCCCATAGTAACGCCA
ATAGGGACTTTCCATTGACGTCAATGGGTGGAGTATTTACGGTAAACTGCCCACTTGGCAGTACATCAAG
TGTATCATATGCCAAGTACGCCCCCTATTGACGTCAATGACGGTAAATGGCCCGCCTGGCATTATGCCCA
GTACATGACCTTATGGGACTTTCCTACTTGGCAGTACATCTACGTATTAGTCATCGCTATTACCATGGTG
ATGCGGTTTTGGCAGTACATCAATGGGCGTGGATAGCGGTTTGACTCACGGGGATTTCCAAGTCTCCACC
CCATTGACGTCAATGGGAGTTTGTTTTGGCACCAAAATCAACGGGACTTTCCAAAATGTCGTAACAACTC
CGCCCCATTGACGCAAATGGGCGGTAGGCGTGTACGGTGGGAGGTCTATATAAGCAGAGCTCGTTTAGTG
AACCGTCAGATCGCCTGGAGACGCCATCCACGCTGTTTTGACCTCCATAGAAGACACCGGGACCGATCCA
GCCTCCGCGGCCGGGAACGGTGCATTGGAACGGACCTGCAGGAATTGATCCGCGGCCCTAGCGCTACCGG
ACTCAGATCCA
Features (pLannotate 1.2.2; 20 found; start..end, strand, type, name):
     16..602     +  misc_feature   IRES2: internal ribosome entry site (IRES) of the encephalomyocarditis virus (EMCV)
    603..1535    +  CDS            LUCI_RENRE: Experimental evidence at protein level: Swiss-Prot protein existence level 1. Upon binding the substrate, the enzyme catalyzes an oxygenation, producing a very short-lived hydroperoxide that cyclizes into a dioxetanone structure, which collapses, releasing a CO(2) molecule. The spontaneous breakdown of the dioxetanone releases the energy (about 50 kcal/mole) that is necessary to generate the excited state of the coelenteramide product, which is the singlet form of the monoanion. In vivo the product undergoes the process of nonradiative energy transfer to an accessory protein, a green fluoresce
   1737..2199    +  misc_feature   IRES: internal ribosome entry site (IRES) of the encephalomyocarditis virus (EMCV)
   2233..2250    +  protein_bind   attB1 (fragment): mutant version of attB; core recombination site for the Gateway® BP reaction BP Clonase™
   2256..3782    +  CDS            IKZF3: IKZF3_HUMAN - Also known as ZNFN1A3. Experimental evidence at protein level: Swiss-Prot protein existence level 1. Transcription factor that plays an important role in the regulation of lymphocyte differentiation. Plays an essential role in regulation of B-cell differentiation, proliferation and maturation to an effector state. Involved in regulating BCL2 expression and controlling apoptosis in T-cells in an IL2-dependent manner. From Homo sapiens (Human).
   3785..3808    -  protein_bind   attB2: mutant version of attB; recombination site for the Gateway® BP reaction BP Clonase™
   3855..5507    +  CDS            luciferase: firefly luciferase; luc+; enhanced luc+ version of the luciferase gene
   5510..5734    +  polyA_signal   bGH poly(A) signal: bovine growth hormone polyadenylation signal
   5738..5759    +  promoter       SV40 promoter (fragment): SV40 enhancer and early promoter
   5780..6013    +  rep_origin     f1 ori (fragment) (sequence partly withheld): f1 bacteriophage origin of replication; arrow indicates direction of (+) strand synthesis
   6018..6050    +  protein_bind   FRT (fragment): FLP-mediated recombination occurs in the 8-bp core sequence TCTAGAAA (Turan and Bode, 2011). FLP recombinase from the Saccharomyces cerevisiae 2μ plasmid
   6074..6195    -  polyA_signal   SV40 poly(A) signal: SV40 polyadenylation signal
   6218..6286    -  CDS            large T antigen (fragment): large T antigen from SV40 (simian virus 40)
   6328..6432    +  promoter       AmpR promoter: bla
   6433..7293    +  CDS            AmpR: β-lactamase; bla; confers resistance to ampicillin, carbenicillin, and related antibiotics
   7464..8052    +  rep_origin     ori: high-copy-number ColE1/pMB1/pBR322/pUC origin of replication
   8136..8188    -  misc_feature   bom (fragment): basis of mobility region from pBR322
   8343..8722    +  enhancer       CMV enhancer: human cytomegalovirus immediate early enhancer
   8723..8926    +  promoter       CMV promoter: human cytomegalovirus (CMV) immediate early promoter
   9063..9084    +  misc_feature   MCS (fragment): multiple cloning site
