[The description below was written by a language model from this plasmid's Addgene catalogue record and pLannotate feature annotations shown in this document.]
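Description:
pIRIGF-IKZF3 is a 9.1 kb mammalian expression and dual-luciferase reporter plasmid built on the pIRIGF backbone (pCMV-IRES-Renilla luciferase-IRES-Gateway-firefly luciferase). It is propagated in E. coli through a high-copy ColE1/pUC-type origin and selected with ampicillin via the β-lactamase gene. The feature table also picks up fragments of an f1 origin, an SV40 promoter, an FRT site and a pBR322 bom region, along with an SV40 poly(A) signal. These appear to be backbone remnants, and no mammalian selection marker is annotated.

The payload is a single transcription unit driven by the human CMV immediate-early enhancer and promoter and terminated by the bovine growth hormone polyadenylation signal. Although the catalogue lists "IRES" as the promoter, the two EMCV IRES elements act at the level of translation. The first directs synthesis of Renilla luciferase. The second directs synthesis of human IKZF3 (Aiolos, an Ikaros-family zinc finger transcription factor involved in lymphocyte differentiation), which is fused at its C terminus to firefly luciferase (luc+). The IKZF3 open reading frame was introduced by Gateway cloning and is flanked by attB1 and attB2 sites, with attB2 lying between IKZF3 and the luciferase coding sequence.

Because both reporters are translated from the same mRNA, Renilla activity serves as an internal control for transfection and transcript level, so the firefly-to-Renilla ratio reflects the abundance of the IKZF3 fusion protein. The associated publication concerns cereblon-dependent destruction of Ikaros-family proteins induced by lenalidomide, which fits use of this construct as a reporter of drug-induced changes in IKZF3 protein stability.
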