Addgene plasmid #69046: pIRIGF-IKZF3
Purpose: expression of IKZF3 fused to firefly luciferase with co-expression of Renilla luciferase, both under IRES control.
Depositing lab: William Kaelin. Depositing organization: Dana-Farber Cancer Institute. Publication: The myeloma drug lenalidomide promotes the cereblon-dependent destruction of Ikaros proteins. Lu G, Middleton RE, Sun H, Naniong M, Ott CJ, Mitsiades CS, Wong KK, Bradner JE, Kaelin WG Jr. Science. 2014 Jan 17;343(6168):305-9. doi: 10.1126/science.1244917. Epub 2013 Nov 29. PubMed 24292623.
Backbone
  Vector backbone: pCMV-IRES-Renilla Luciferase-IRES-Gateway-Firefly Luciferase (pIRIGF)
  Vector type: Mammalian Expression, Luciferase
Growth in bacteria
  Bacterial resistance: Ampicillin, 100 μg/mL
  Growth temperature: 37°C
  Growth strain: DH5alpha
  Copy number: Unknown
Gene/Insert
  Gene/Insert name: IKZF3 (alt name: IKAROS family zinc finger 3)
  Species: H. sapiens (human)
  Entrez Gene: IKZF3 (a.k.a. AIO, AIOLOS, IMD84, ZNFN1A3)
  Promoter: IRES
  Tag / fusion protein: luciferase (C terminal on backbone)
  Cloning method: Gateway Cloning
  Sequencing primers: 5′ Rluc-F; 3′ LucNRev
Terms and licenses: Academic/Nonprofit Terms; Industry Terms: Not Available to Industry
How to cite: pIRIGF-IKZF3 was a gift from William Kaelin (Addgene plasmid # 69046 ; http://n2t.net/addgene:69046 ; RRID:Addgene_69046)
